Addgene plasmid #248537: pLenti-gRNA11-1
Purpose: A CRISPR-based technology to study chromosome-specific aneuploidy by targeting human centromeres
Depositing lab: Teresa Davoli. Depositing organization: NYU Grossman School of Medicine. Publication: KaryoCreate: A CRISPR-based technology to study chromosome-specific aneuploidy by targeting human centromeres. Bosco N, Goldberg A, Zhao X, Mays JC, Cheng P, Johnson AF, Bianchi JJ, Toscani C, Di Tommaso E, Katsnelson L, Annuar D, Mei S, Faitelson RE, Pesselev IY, Mohamed KS, Mermerian A, Camacho-Hernandez EM, Gionco CA, Manikas J, Tseng YS, Sun Z, Fani S, Keegan S, Lippman SM, Fenyo D, Giunta S, Santaguida S, Davoli T. Cell. 2023 Apr 27;186(9):1985-2001.e19. doi: 10.1016/j.cell.2023.03.029. Epub 2023 Apr 18. PubMed 37075754.
Backbone
  Vector backbone: pLentiGuide-Puro-FE
  Vector type: Mammalian Expression, CRISPR
Growth in bacteria
  Bacterial resistance: Ampicillin, 100 μg/mL
  Growth temperature: 30°C
  Growth strain: NEB Stable
  Copy number: High Copy
Gene/Insert
  Gene/Insert name: gRNA11-1
  gRNA/shRNA sequence: TTCAGAGCTGCTCTGTCAAG
  Species: H. sapiens (human)
  Promoter: U6
  Cloning method: Gibson Cloning
Terms and licenses: Academic/Nonprofit Terms; Industry Terms: Not Available to Industry
How to cite: pLenti-gRNA11-1 was a gift from Teresa Davoli (Addgene plasmid # 248537 ; http://n2t.net/addgene:248537 ; RRID:Addgene_248537)
