[The description below was written by a language model from this plasmid's Addgene catalogue record and pLannotate feature annotations shown in this document.]
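Description:
pLenti-gRNA11-1 is a third-generation-style, self-inactivating lentiviral guide RNA vector built on the pLentiGuide-Puro-FE backbone, intended for expression of a single sgRNA in human cells. In bacteria it is maintained through a high-copy ColE1/pUC-type origin and selected with ampicillin via the β-lactamase gene. The backbone also carries an f1 origin, an SV40 origin and poly(A) signal, and residual lac and T7/T3 promoter elements left over from the cloning vector. The viral genome is transcribed from an RSV promoter fused to a truncated HIV-1 5' LTR. It includes the Ψ packaging signal with a partial gag sequence, the Rev response element, a cPPT/CTS, and a ΔU3 3' LTR that inactivates LTR-driven transcription after integration.

The payload consists of two cassettes. A human U6 RNA polymerase III promoter drives the guide named gRNA11-1, a 20-nt spacer against a human sequence joined to a Streptococcus pyogenes Cas9 scaffold. The annotation matches this scaffold only partially as tracrRNA, which may reflect a modified scaffold, as the "FE" in the backbone name hints, although the record does not define that term. Downstream, the EF-1α core promoter with its intron A drives puromycin N-acetyltransferase for selection of transduced cells, followed by a WPRE to enhance transcript expression. No Cas9 or dCas9 coding sequence is present, so that protein must be supplied separately.

According to the record, the plasmid belongs to KaryoCreate, a CRISPR-based system for studying chromosome-specific aneuploidy by targeting human centromeres. The guide's name suggests a chromosome 11 centromeric target, but the record does not state this explicitly.
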