Features (pLannotate 1.2.2; 29 found; start..end, strand, type, name):
    249..268     +  misc_feature   cPPT/CTS (fragment): central polypurine tract and central termination sequence of HIV-1
    270..503     +  LTR            3' LTR (ΔU3): self-inactivating 3' long terminal repeat (LTR) from HIV-1
    581..702     +  polyA_signal   SV40 poly(A) signal: SV40 polyadenylation signal
    742..877     +  rep_origin     SV40 ori: SV40 origin of replication
    898..916     -  promoter       T7 promoter: promoter for bacteriophage T7 RNA polymerase
    924..1079    +  CDS            lacZα (fragment): LacZα fragment of β-galactosidase; lacZ fragment
   1084..1512    +  rep_origin     f1 ori (sequence partly withheld): f1 bacteriophage origin of replication; arrow indicates direction of (+) strand synthesis
   1565..1669    +  promoter       AmpR promoter: bla
   1670..2530    +  CDS            AmpR: β-lactamase; bla; confers resistance to ampicillin, carbenicillin, and related antibiotics
   2701..3289    +  rep_origin     ori: high-copy-number ColE1/pMB1/pBR322/pUC origin of replication
   3472..3564    +  CDS            lacI (fragment): lac repressor; lacI; The lac repressor binds to the lac operator to inhibit transcription in E. coli. This inhibition can be relieved by adding lactose or isopropyl-β-D-thiogalactopyranoside (IPTG).
   3577..3598    +  protein_bind   CAP binding site: CAP binding activates transcription in the presence of cAMP. E. coli catabolite activator protein
   3613..3643    +  promoter       lac promoter: promoter for the E. coli lac operon
   3651..3667    +  protein_bind   lac operator: The lac repressor binds to the lac operator to inhibit transcription in E. coli. This inhibition can be relieved by adding lactose or isopropyl-β-D-thiogalactopyranoside (IPTG). lac repressor encoded by lacI
   3712..3730    +  promoter       T3 promoter: promoter for bacteriophage T3 RNA polymerase
   3758..3984    +  promoter       RSV promoter: Rous sarcoma virus enhancer/promoter
   3985..4165    +  LTR            5' LTR (truncated): truncated 5' long terminal repeat (LTR) from HIV-1
   4212..4337    +  misc_feature   HIV-1 Ψ: packaging signal of human immunodeficiency virus type 1
   4321..4684    +  CDS            HIV-1 gag (fragment): gag protein from human immunodeficiency virus 1; gag
   4830..5063    +  misc_feature   RRE: The Rev response element (RRE) of HIV-1 allows for Rev-dependent mRNA export from the nucleus to the cytoplasm.
   5440..5466    +  CDS            Rev (fragment): human immunodeficiency virus 1 (HIV-1) Rev protein; rev; enhances nuclear export of unspliced and incompletely spliced viral mRNAs
   5470..5710    +  promoter       U6 promoter: RNA polymerase III promoter for human U6 snRNA
   5758..5825    +  misc_RNA       tracrRNA (fragment): trans-activating CRISPR RNA for the Streptococcus pyogenes CRISPR/Cas9 system
   5881..5998    +  misc_feature   cPPT/CTS: central polypurine tract and central termination sequence of HIV-1
   6064..6130    +  CDS            small t antigen (fragment): SV40 (simian virus 40) small t antigen
   6156..6367    +  promoter       EF-1α core promoter: core promoter for human elongation factor EF-1α
   6368..7306    +  intron         EF-1α intron A: intron upstream of the start codon of human EF-1α
   7328..7927    +  CDS            PuroR (fragment): puromycin N-acetyltransferase; pac from Streptomyces; confers resistance to puromycin
   7943..198     +  misc_feature   WPRE (across the origin): woodchuck hepatitis virus posttranscriptional regulatory element
>Addgene plasmid #248537 | pLenti-gRNA11-1 | addgene full sequence | sequence record 493014 | Addgene NGS Result
GGAAATCATCGTCCTTTCCTTGGCTGCTCGCCTGTGTTGCCACCTGGATTCTGCGCGGGACGTCCTTCTG
CTACGTCCCTTCGGCCCTCAATCCAGCGGACCTTCCTTCCCGCGGCCTGCTGCCGGCTCTGCGGCCTCTT
CCGCGTCTTCGCCTTCGCCCTCAGACGAGTCGGATCTCCCTTTGGGCCGCCTCCCCGCGTCGACTTTAAG
ACCAATGACTTACAAGGCAGCTGTAGATCTTAGCCACTTTTTAAAAGAAAAGGGGGGACTGGAAGGGCTA
ATTCACTCCCAACGAAGACAAGATCTGCTTTTTGCTTGTACTGGGTCTCTCTGGTTAGACCAGATCTGAG
CCTGGGAGCTCTCTGGCTAACTAGGGAACCCACTGCTTAAGCCTCAATAAAGCTTGCCTTGAGTGCTTCA
AGTAGTGTGTGCCCGTCTGTTGTGTGACTCTGGTAACTAGAGATCCCTCAGACCCTTTTAGTCAGTGTGG
AAAATCTCTAGCAGTACGTATAGTAGTTCATGTCATCTTATTATTCAGTATTTATAACTTGCAAAGAAAT
GAATATCAGAGAGTGAGAGGAACTTGTTTATTGCAGCTTATAATGGTTACAAATAAAGCAATAGCATCAC
AAATTTCACAAATAAAGCATTTTTTTCACTGCATTCTAGTTGTGGTTTGTCCAAACTCATCAATGTATCT
TATCATGTCTGGCTCTAGCTATCCCGCCCCTAACTCCGCCCATCCCGCCCCTAACTCCGCCCAGTTCCGC
CCATTCTCCGCCCCATGGCTGACTAATTTTTTTTATTTATGCAGAGGCCGAGGCCGCCTCGGCCTCTGAG
CTATTCCAGAAGTAGTGAGGAGGCTTTTTTGGAGGCCTAGGGACGTACCCAATTCGCCCTATAGTGAGTC
GTATTACGCGCGCTCACTGGCCGTCGTTTTACAACGTCGTGACTGGGAAAACCCTGGCGTTACCCAACTT
AATCGCCTTGCAGCACATCCCCCTTTCGCCAGCTGGCGTAATAGCGAAGAGGCCCGCACCGATCGCCCTT
CCCAACAGTTGCGCAGCCTGAATGGCGAATGGG
[124 nt withheld, positions 1084-1207]
C
[91 nt withheld, positions 1209-1299]
A
[49 nt withheld, positions 1301-1349]
CCTTTGACGTTGGAGTCCACGTTCTTT
[37 nt withheld, positions 1377-1413]
ACCCTATCTCGGTCTATTCTTTTGATTTATAAGGGATTTTGCCGATTTCGGCCTATTGGTTAAAAAATGA
GCTGATTTAACAAAAATTTAACGCGAATTTTAACAAAATATTAACGCTTACAATTTAGGTGGCACTTTTC
GGGGAAATGTGCGCGGAACCCCTATTTGTTTATTTTTCTAAATACATTCAAATATGTATCCGCTCATGAG
ACAATAACCCTGATAAATGCTTCAATAATATTGAAAAAGGAAGAGTATGAGTATTCAACATTTCCGTGTC
GCCCTTATTCCCTTTTTTGCGGCATTTTGCCTTCCTGTTTTTGCTCACCCAGAAACGCTGGTGAAAGTAA
AAGATGCTGAAGATCAGTTGGGTGCACGAGTGGGTTACATCGAACTGGATCTCAACAGCGGTAAGATCCT
TGAGAGTTTTCGCCCCGAAGAACGTTTTCCAATGATGAGCACTTTTAAAGTTCTGCTATGTGGCGCGGTA
TTATCCCGTATTGACGCCGGGCAAGAGCAACTCGGTCGCCGCATACACTATTCTCAGAATGACTTGGTTG
AGTACTCACCAGTCACAGAAAAGCATCTTACGGATGGCATGACAGTAAGAGAATTATGCAGTGCTGCCAT
AACCATGAGTGATAACACTGCGGCCAACTTACTTCTGACAACGATCGGAGGACCGAAGGAGCTAACCGCT
TTTTTGCACAACATGGGGGATCATGTAACTCGCCTTGATCGTTGGGAACCGGAGCTGAATGAAGCCATAC
CAAACGACGAGCGTGACACCACGATGCCTGTAGCAATGGCAACAACGTTGCGCAAACTATTAACTGGCGA
ACTACTTACTCTAGCTTCCCGGCAACAATTAATAGACTGGATGGAGGCGGATAAAGTTGCAGGACCACTT
CTGCGCTCGGCCCTTCCGGCTGGCTGGTTTATTGCTGATAAATCTGGAGCCGGTGAGCGTGGGTCTCGCG
GTATCATTGCAGCACTGGGGCCAGATGGTAAGCCCTCCCGTATCGTAGTTATCTACACGACGGGGAGTCA
GGCAACTATGGATGAACGAAATAGACAGATCGCTGAGATAGGTGCCTCACTGATTAAGCATTGGTAACTG
TCAGACCAAGTTTACTCATATATACTTTAGATTGATTTAAAACTTCATTTTTAATTTAAAAGGATCTAGG
TGAAGATCCTTTTTGATAATCTCATGACCAAAATCCCTTAACGTGAGTTTTCGTTCCACTGAGCGTCAGA
CCCCGTAGAAAAGATCAAAGGATCTTCTTGAGATCCTTTTTTTCTGCGCGTAATCTGCTGCTTGCAAACA
AAAAAACCACCGCTACCAGCGGTGGTTTGTTTGCCGGATCAAGAGCTACCAACTCTTTTTCCGAAGGTAA
CTGGCTTCAGCAGAGCGCAGATACCAAATACTGTTCTTCTAGTGTAGCCGTAGTTAGGCCACCACTTCAA
GAACTCTGTAGCACCGCCTACATACCTCGCTCTGCTAATCCTGTTACCAGTGGCTGCTGCCAGTGGCGAT
AAGTCGTGTCTTACCGGGTTGGACTCAAGACGATAGTTACCGGATAAGGCGCAGCGGTCGGGCTGAACGG
GGGGTTCGTGCACACAGCCCAGCTTGGAGCGAACGACCTACACCGAACTGAGATACCTACAGCGTGAGCT
ATGAGAAAGCGCCACGCTTCCCGAAGGGAGAAAGGCGGACAGGTATCCGGTAAGCGGCAGGGTCGGAACA
GGAGAGCGCACGAGGGAGCTTCCAGGGGGAAACGCCTGGTATCTTTATAGTCCTGTCGGGTTTCGCCACC
TCTGACTTGAGCGTCGATTTTTGTGATGCTCGTCAGGGGGGCGGAGCCTATGGAAAAACGCCAGCAACGC
GGCCTTTTTACGGTTCCTGGCCTTTTGCTGGCCTTTTGCTCACATGTTCTTTCCTGCGTTATCCCCTGAT
TCTGTGGATAACCGTATTACCGCCTTTGAGTGAGCTGATACCGCTCGCCGCAGCCGAACGACCGAGCGCA
GCGAGTCAGTGAGCGAGGAAGCGGAAGAGCGCCCAATACGCAAACCGCCTCTCCCCGCGCGTTGGCCGAT
TCATTAATGCAGCTGGCACGACAGGTTTCCCGACTGGAAAGCGGGCAGTGAGCGCAACGCAATTAATGTG
AGTTAGCTCACTCATTAGGCACCCCAGGCTTTACACTTTATGCTTCCGGCTCGTATGTTGTGTGGAATTG
TGAGCGGATAACAATTTCACACAGGAAACAGCTATGACCATGATTACGCCAAGCGCGCAATTAACCCTCA
CTAAAGGGAACAAAAGCTGGAGCTGCAAGCTTAATGTAGTCTTATGCAATACTCTTGTAGTCTTGCAACA
TGGTAACGATGAGTTAGCAACATGCCTTACAAGGAGAGAAAAAGCACCGTGCATGCCGATTGGTGGAAGT
AAGGTGGTACGATCGTGCCTTATTAGGAAGGCAACAGACGGGTCTGACATGGATTGGACGAACCACTGAA
TTGCCGCATTGCAGAGATATTGTATTTAAGTGCCTAGCTCGATACATAAACGGGTCTCTCTGGTTAGACC
AGATCTGAGCCTGGGAGCTCTCTGGCTAACTAGGGAACCCACTGCTTAAGCCTCAATAAAGCTTGCCTTG
AGTGCTTCAAGTAGTGTGTGCCCGTCTGTTGTGTGACTCTGGTAACTAGAGATCCCTCAGACCCTTTTAG
TCAGTGTGGAAAATCTCTAGCAGTGGCGCCCGAACAGGGACTTGAAAGCGAAAGGGAAACCAGAGGAGCT
CTCTCGACGCAGGACTCGGCTTGCTGAAGCGCGCACGGCAAGAGGCGAGGGGCGGCGACTGGTGAGTACG
CCAAAAATTTTGACTAGCGGAGGCTAGAAGGAGAGAGATGGGTGCGAGAGCGTCAGTATTAAGCGGGGGA
GAATTAGATCGCGATGGGAAAAAATTCGGTTAAGGCCAGGGGGAAAGAAAAAATATAAATTAAAACATAT
AGTATGGGCAAGCAGGGAGCTAGAACGATTCGCAGTTAATCCTGGCCTGTTAGAAACATCAGAAGGCTGT
AGACAAATACTGGGACAGCTACAACCATCCCTTCAGACAGGATCAGAAGAACTTAGATCATTATATAATA
CAGTAGCAACCCTCTATTGTGTGCATCAAAGGATAGAGATAAAAGACACCAAGGAAGCTTTAGACAAGAT
AGAGGAAGAGCAAAACAAAAGTAAGACCACCGCACAGCAAGCGGCCGCTGATCTTCAGACCTGGAGGAGG
AGATATGAGGGACAATTGGAGAAGTGAATTATATAAATATAAAGTAGTAAAAATTGAACCATTAGGAGTA
GCACCCACCAAGGCAAAGAGAAGAGTGGTGCAGAGAGAAAAAAGAGCAGTGGGAATAGGAGCTTTGTTCC
TTGGGTTCTTGGGAGCAGCAGGAAGCACTATGGGCGCAGCGTCAATGACGCTGACGGTACAGGCCAGACA
ATTATTGTCTGGTATAGTGCAGCAGCAGAACAATTTGCTGAGGGCTATTGAGGCGCAACAGCATCTGTTG
CAACTCACAGTCTGGGGCATCAAGCAGCTCCAGGCAAGAATCCTGGCTGTGGAAAGATACCTAAAGGATC
AACAGCTCCTGGGGATTTGGGGTTGCTCTGGAAAACTCATTTGCACCACTGCTGTGCCTTGGAATGCTAG
TTGGAGTAATAAATCTCTGGAACAGATTTGGAATCACACGACCTGGATGGAGTGGGACAGAGAAATTAAC
AATTACACAAGCTTAATACACTCCTTAATTGAAGAATCGCAAAACCAGCAAGAAAAGAATGAACAAGAAT
TATTGGAATTAGATAAATGGGCAAGTTTGTGGAATTGGTTTAACATAACAAATTGGCTGTGGTATATAAA
ATTATTCATAATGATAGTAGGAGGCTTGGTAGGTTTAAGAATAGTTTTTGCTGTACTTTCTATAGTGAAT
AGAGTTAGGCAGGGATATTCACCATTATCGTTTCAGACCCACCTCCCAACCCCGAGGGGACCCAGAGAGG
GCCTATTTCCCATGATTCCTTCATATTTGCATATACGATACAAGGCTGTTAGAGAGATAATTAGAATTAA
TTTGACTGTAAACACAAAGATATTAGTACAAAATACGTGACGTAGAAAGTAATAATTTCTTGGGTAGTTT
GCAGTTTTAAAATTATGTTTTAAAATGGACTATCATATGCTTACCGTAACTTGAAAGTATTTCGATTTCT
TGGCTTTATATATCTTGTGGAAAGGACGAAACACCGTTCAGAGCTGCTCTGTCAAGGTTTAAGAGCTATG
CTGGAAACAGCATAGCAAGTTTAAATAAGGCTAGTCCGTTATCAACTTGAAAAAGTGGCACCGAGTCGGT
GCTTTTTTAAGCTTGGCGTAACTAGATCTTGAGACAAATGGCAGTATTCATCCACAATTTTAAAAGAAAA
GGGGGGATTGGGGGGTACAGTGCAGGGGAAAGAATAGTAGACATAATAGCAACAGACATACAAACTAAAG
AATTACAAAAACAAATTACAAAAATTCAAAATTTTCGGGTTTATTACAGGGACAGCAGAGATCCACTTTG
GCGCCGGCTCGAGGGGGCCCGGGTGCAAAGATGGATAAAGTTTTAAACAGAGAGGAATCTTTGCAGCTAA
TGGACCTTCTAGGTCTTGAAAGGAGTGGGAATTGGCTCCGGTGCCCGTCAGTGGGCAGAGCGCACATCGC
CCACAGTCCCCGAGAAGTTGGGGGGAGGGGTCGGCAATTGATCCGGTGCCTAGAGAAGGTGGCGCGGGGT
AAACTGGGAAAGTGATGTCGTGTACTGGCTCCGCCTTTTTCCCGAGGGTGGGGGAGAACCGTATATAAGT
GCAGTAGTCGCCGTGAACGTTCTTTTTCGCAACGGGTTTGCCGCCAGAACACAGGTAAGTGCCGTGTGTG
GTTCCCGCGGGCCTGGCCTCTTTACGGGTTATGGCCCTTGCGTGCCTTGAATTACTTCCACCTGGCTGCA
GTACGTGATTCTTGATCCCGAGCTTCGGGTTGGAAGTGGGTGGGAGAGTTCGAGGCCTTGCGCTTAAGGA
GCCCCTTCGCCTCGTGCTTGAGTTGAGGCCTGGCCTGGGCGCTGGGGCCGCCGCGTGCGAATCTGGTGGC
ACCTTCGCGCCTGTCTCGCTGCTTTCGATAAGTCTCTAGCCATTTAAAATTTTTGATGACCTGCTGCGAC
GCTTTTTTTCTGGCAAGATAGTCTTGTAAATGCGGGCCAAGATCTGCACACTGGTATTTCGGTTTTTGGG
GCCGCGGGCGGCGACGGGGCCCGTGCGTCCCAGCGCACATGTTCGGCGAGGCGGGGCCTGCGAGCGCGGC
CACCGAGAATCGGACGGGGGTAGTCTCAAGCTGGCCGGCCTGCTCTGGTGCCTGGCCTCGCGCCGCCGTG
TATCGCCCCGCCCTGGGCGGCAAGGCTGGCCCGGTCGGCACCAGTTGCGTGAGCGGAAAGATGGCCGCTT
CCCGGCCCTGCTGCAGGGAGCTCAAAATGGAGGACGCGGCGCTCGGGAGAGCGGGCGGGTGAGTCACCCA
CACAAAGGAAAAGGGCCTTTCCGTCCTCAGCCGTCGCTTCATGTGACTCCACGGAGTACCGGGCGCCGTC
CAGGCACCTCGATTAGTTCTCGAGCTTTTGGAGTACGTCGTCTTTAGGTTGGGGGGAGGGGTTTTATGCG
ATGGAGTTTCCCCACACTGAGTGGGTGGAGACTGAAGTTAGGCCAGCTTGGCACTTGATGTAATTCTCCT
TGGAATTTGCCCTTTTTGAGTTTGGATCTTGGTTCATTCTCAAGCCTCAGACAGTGGTTCAAAGTTTTTT
TCTTCCATTTCAGGTGTCGTGACGTACGGCCACCATGACCGAGTACAAGCCCACGGTGCGCCTCGCCACC
CGCGACGACGTCCCCAGGGCCGTACGCACCCTCGCCGCCGCGTTCGCCGACTACCCCGCCACGCGCCACA
CCGTCGATCCGGACCGCCACATCGAGCGGGTCACCGAGCTGCAAGAACTCTTCCTCACGCGCGTCGGGCT
CGACATCGGCAAGGTGTGGGTCGCGGACGACGGCGCCGCCGTGGCGGTCTGGACCACGCCGGAGAGCGTC
GAAGCGGGGGCGGTGTTCGCCGAGATCGGCCCGCGCATGGCCGAGTTGAGCGGTTCCCGGCTGGCCGCGC
AGCAACAGATGGAAGGCCTCCTGGCGCCGCACCGGCCCAAGGAGCCCGCGTGGTTCCTGGCCACCGTCGG
AGTCTCGCCCGACCACCAGGGCAAGGGTCTGGGCAGCGCCGTCGTGCTCCCCGGAGTGGAGGCGGCCGAG
CGCGCCGGGGTGCCCGCCTTCCTGGAGACCTCCGCGCCCCGCAACCTCCCCTTCTACGAGCGGCTCGGCT
TCACCGTCACCGCCGACGTCGAGGTGCCCGAAGGACCGCGCACCTGGTGCATGACCCGCAAGCCCGGTGC
CTGAACGCGTTAAGTCGACAATCAACCTCTGGATTACAAAATTTGTGAAAGATTGACTGGTATTCTTAAC
TATGTTGCTCCTTTTACGCTATGTGGATACGCTGCTTTAATGCCTTTGTATCATGCTATTGCTTCCCGTA
TGGCTTTCATTTTCTCCTCCTTGTATAAATCCTGGTTGCTGTCTCTTTATGAGGAGTTGTGGCCCGTTGT
CAGGCAACGTGGCGTGGTGTGCACTGTGTTTGCTGACGCAACCCCCACTGGTTGGGGCATTGCCACCACC
TGTCAGCTCCTTTCCGGGACTTTCGCTTTCCCCCTCCCTATTGCCACGGCGGAACTCATCGCCGCCTGCC
TTGCCCGCTGCTGGACAGGGGCTCGGCTGTTGGGCACTGACAATTCCGTGGTGTTGTCGG
